Addgene plasmid #110223: pAW8_Xho
Purpose: (Empty Backbone) Cre-expression plasmid for cassette exchange but MCS modified compared to pAW8
Depositing lab: Tony Carr. Depositing organization: University of Sussex. Publication: Gene tagging and gene replacement using recombinase-mediated cassette exchange in Schizosaccharomyces pombe. Watson AT1, Garcia V, Bone N, Carr AM, Armstrong J.. Gene. 2008 Jan 15;407(1-2):63-74 10.1016/j.gene.2007.09.024 PubMed 18054176.
Backbone
  Vector backbone: pUC19
  Vector type: Cre/Lox
Growth in bacteria
  Bacterial resistance: Ampicillin, 100 μg/mL
  Growth temperature: 37°C
  Growth strain: DH5alpha
  Copy number: High Copy
Gene/Insert
  Gene/Insert name: None
Terms and licenses: Academic/Nonprofit Terms; Industry Terms: Not Available to Industry
How to cite: pAW8_Xho was a gift from Tony Carr (Addgene plasmid # 110223 ; http://n2t.net/addgene:110223 ; RRID:Addgene_110223)
