[The description below was written by a language model from this plasmid's Addgene catalogue record and pLannotate feature annotations shown in this document.]
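Description:
pAW8_Xho is an empty-backbone E. coli/fission yeast shuttle plasmid built on pUC19 and designed for recombinase-mediated cassette exchange (RMCE) in Schizosaccharomyces pombe. According to the record, it differs from the parental pAW8 only in having a modified multiple cloning site. In bacteria it is maintained at high copy from the ColE1/pUC origin and selected with ampicillin through the β-lactamase gene. In S. pombe it replicates episomally from the ars1 autonomously replicating sequence. The yeast marker is the Saccharomyces cerevisiae LEU2 gene with its own promoter, which is conventionally used to complement leucine auxotrophy in fission yeast.

The functional payload is a Cre recombinase coding sequence placed downstream of a fragment of the S. pombe nmt1 promoter, a strong promoter that is repressed by thiamine. The same plasmid therefore supplies both the recombinase and the donor DNA. A loxP site is annotated between the lac promoter/operator and a lacZα fragment, the remnant pUC19 polylinker region where the cloning sites lie. The feature table annotates only this one lox site. A cassette exchange design normally needs a second, heterospecific lox variant on the other side of the cloning site, but none is listed, and the record gives no details of the MCS itself.

In use, a sequence of interest such as a tag or a replacement allele would be cloned into the MCS and the plasmid introduced into a strain carrying a matching lox-flanked cassette at the target locus. Cre would then swap the cloned sequence into the chromosome. Several short annotated fragments (NFS1, hus5, rop, bom, lacI, calmodulin) appear to be cloning remnants or incidental matches rather than functional elements.
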