Features (pLannotate 1.2.2; 21 found; start..end, strand, type, name):
    103..243     -  CDS            NFS1 (fragment): NFS1_YEAST - Also known as SPL1 From Saccharomyces cerevisiae (strain ATCC 204508 / S288c) (Baker's yeast).
    349..414     -  CDS            hus5 (fragment): UBC9_SCHPO - Also known as ubc9. Experimental evidence at protein level: Swiss-Prot protein existence level 1. Catalyzes the covalent attachment of ubiquitin-like protein SUMO/Smt3 to other proteins. Required for efficient recovery from DNA damage or S-phase arrest and normal mitosis. This may be as part of a checkpoint independent recovery process. From Schizosaccharomyces pombe (strain 972 / ATCC 24843) (Fission yeast).
    575..1356    +  rep_origin     ars1: Schizosaccharomyces pombe autonomously replicating sequence ars1
   1435..1484    -  misc_feature   bom (fragment): basis of mobility region from pBR322
   1586..1621    -  CDS            rop (fragment): Rop protein, which maintains plasmids at low copy number; rop
   1716..1820    +  promoter       AmpR promoter: bla
   1821..2681    +  CDS            AmpR: β-lactamase; bla; confers resistance to ampicillin, carbenicillin, and related antibiotics
   2852..3440    +  rep_origin     ori: high-copy-number ColE1/pMB1/pBR322/pUC origin of replication
   3623..3715    +  CDS            lacI (fragment): lac repressor; lacI; The lac repressor binds to the lac operator to inhibit transcription in E. coli. This inhibition can be relieved by adding lactose or isopropyl-β-D-thiogalactopyranoside (IPTG).
   3728..3749    +  protein_bind   CAP binding site: CAP binding activates transcription in the presence of cAMP. E. coli catabolite activator protein
   3764..3794    +  promoter       lac promoter: promoter for the E. coli lac operon
   3802..3818    +  protein_bind   lac operator: The lac repressor binds to the lac operator to inhibit transcription in E. coli. This inhibition can be relieved by adding lactose or isopropyl-β-D-thiogalactopyranoside (IPTG). lac repressor encoded by lacI
   3874..3907    +  protein_bind   loxP: Cre-mediated recombination occurs in the 8-bp core sequence (GCATACAT). Cre recombinase
   3986..4143    +  CDS            lacZα (fragment): LacZα fragment of β-galactosidase; lacZ fragment
   4149..4200    -  misc_feature   bom (fragment): basis of mobility region from pBR322
   4211..4227    +  CDS            calmodulin (fragment): calcium-binding protein
   4775..5767    -  CDS            Cre: site-specific recombinase Cre is a site-specific recombinase from bacteriophage P1. Recombination occurs at loxP sequences.
   5817..5855    -  CDS            Cre (fragment): site-specific recombinase Cre is a site-specific recombinase from bacteriophage P1. Recombination occurs at loxP sequences.
   5857..6463    -  promoter       nmt1 promoter (fragment): wild-type nmt1 promoter from Schizosaccharomyces pombe, conferring strong thiamine-repressible expression
   6481..6870    +  promoter       LEU2 promoter: S. cerevisiae LEU2
   6901..7992    +  CDS            LEU2: LEU3_YEAST - Experimental evidence at protein level: Swiss-Prot protein existence level 1. Catalyzes the oxidation of 3-carboxy-2-hydroxy-4- methylpentanoate (3-isopropylmalate) to 3-carboxy-4-methyl-2- oxopentanoate. The product decarboxylates to 4-methyl-2 oxopentanoate. From Saccharomyces cerevisiae (strain ATCC 204508 / S288c) (Baker's yeast).
>Addgene plasmid #110223 | pAW8_Xho | depositor full sequence | sequence record 207496 | Full Sequence
CAAAAAGTTAGGTGTAACAGAAAATCATGAAACTATGATTTCTAATTTATATATTGGAGGATTTTCTCTA
AAAAAAAAAATACAACAAATAAAAAACACTCAATGACCTGACCATTTGATGGAGTTTAAGTCAATACCTT
CTTGAACCATTTCCCATAATGGTGAAAGTTCCCTCAAGAATTTTACTCTGTCAGAAACGGCCTTAACGAC
GTAGTCGATCCGGACGATGGCCAACCTTCCAATTCATTAAATCGAGTCCTCCATCAGATGATTTACAAGG
TTTTGCATAGAATCCCTAAGTAAGAGAAGTTGTTAGTGATTTCTTCAAGTTTACTAAAATTTACATACAA
ATGGATGATCTCTTCTCCATTGTTTCCTTTCTTCTTGCAAACGCGTTTTACAAAGAGATGACATGCTATT
TTCTGATTATTTTTTTCTATAGTTTTCTATTTTGTACGTCCTTGGGAGTCCGAAATGTAAAATCGGGGTA
TGGTTAGTAGCGGCAGCGTTCATTATGGTATATAAAAGATAAAAAGTAGGGGCAAGCGAGACAGAATGGG
ATACAAGGGCATCGTCTATAATTATAGCTAAAAATTGTATTTTAATTTGTATTTTTTGTAATTTTATTTC
TCATTGTTTTACTTAAAATGAATGCGAATTAGAGAAAACTTCAACGAAATGTCAAAATAAGCTCAGCAAA
ATATACAATTTTAGGGAAAGCGATCAGCAACTTATTCTCCGGTGTAGATTCTTTTTCTTCATAAATTCCA
ACAATGTAACTGCCAATTGATTTTTCTCTAGATGCTAATAAATTGAAACTAATGAATATAATAACACAGG
TTTTGATAAATTGTAAACTCTTACTCAAAAAAAGAATGTTAAAACTAATTTAACCTTTTTATAAAGGCTC
ATGGCGTTAAAGAGGATAGTAAAAATTCTACAATTTTTTAATTTAATGTCACAATTGTCTTGCGAATATA
ATTCTATTAATTTTCGCTAACTGCTGTTTTAGTACTATTACTTTCAATATGCCTTATATGCAACTTTAAT
TCATGAAGAATGCAATATTTTTGCAATCTTTCTTGTACTGAGCGCTTTTTATCATTTAGTACTCATTATT
TAATTTTTCAGTAAAGGGCAATAAATAAATTTGTAGAAGATGCAATGTAATCTCCTCTATCCTTTTGCTC
ATATGTTTATGAGTATACCTAGTCTAGAAAGGCTTGTATTTAAAATATTATTCAATAAAAATTCACAATT
TTTACGACATGTGCTACCATTCACTTAACTTCCTGATTATAAAATTGGTTCGTTTATACTAATTACTTAA
GTACCTTTAACTAAACAAAATGCCTATATATATATTAATTTACAATGAGTGTCAGATAAGTCACTATGTC
CGAGTGGTTAAGGAGTTAGACTCGCCATCGATGGTATGGTGCACTCTCAGTACAATCTGCTCTGATGCCG
CATAGTTAAGCCAGCCCCGACACCCGCCAACACCCGCTGACGCGCCCTGACGGGCTTGTCTGCTCCCGGC
ATCCGCTTACAGACAAGCTGTGACCGTCTCCGGGAGCTGCATGTGTCAGAGGTTTTCACCGTCATCACCG
AAACGCGCGAGACGAAAGGGCCTCGTGATACGCCTATTTTTATAGGTTAATGTCATGATAATAATGGTTT
CTTAGACGTCAGGTGGCACTTTTCGGGGAAATGTGCGCGGAACCCCTATTTGTTTATTTTTCTAAATACA
TTCAAATATGTATCCGCTCATGAGACAATAACCCTGATAAATGCTTCAATAATATTGAAAAAGGAAGAGT
ATGAGTATTCAACATTTCCGTGTCGCCCTTATTCCCTTTTTTGCGGCATTTTGCCTTCCTGTTTTTGCTC
ACCCAGAAACGCTGGTGAAAGTAAAAGATGCTGAAGATCAGTTGGGTGCACGAGTGGGTTACATCGAACT
GGATCTCAACAGCGGTAAGATCCTTGAGAGTTTTCGCCCCGAAGAACGTTTTCCAATGATGAGCACTTTT
AAAGTTCTGCTATGTGGCGCGGTATTATCCCGTATTGACGCCGGGCAAGAGCAACTCGGTCGCCGCATAC
ACTATTCTCAGAATGACTTGGTTGAGTACTCACCAGTCACAGAAAAGCATCTTACGGATGGCATGACAGT
AAGAGAATTATGCAGTGCTGCCATAACCATGAGTGATAACACTGCGGCCAACTTACTTCTGACAACGATC
GGAGGACCGAAGGAGCTAACCGCTTTTTTGCACAACATGGGGGATCATGTAACTCGCCTTGATCGTTGGG
AACCGGAGCTGAATGAAGCCATACCAAACGACGAGCGTGACACCACGATGCCTGTAGCAATGGCAACAAC
GTTGCGCAAACTATTAACTGGCGAACTACTTACTCTAGCTTCCCGGCAACAATTAATAGACTGGATGGAG
GCGGATAAAGTTGCAGGACCACTTCTGCGCTCGGCCCTTCCGGCTGGCTGGTTTATTGCTGATAAATCTG
GAGCCGGTGAGCGTGGGTCTCGCGGTATCATTGCAGCACTGGGGCCAGATGGTAAGCCCTCCCGTATCGT
AGTTATCTACACGACGGGGAGTCAGGCCACTATGGATGAACGAAATAGACAGATCGCTGAGATAGGTGCC
TCACTGATTAAGCATTGGTAACTGTCAGACCAAGTTTACTCATATATACTTTAGATTGATTTAAAACTTC
ATTTTTAATTTAAAAGGATCTAGGTGAAGATCCTTTTTGATAATCTCATGACCAAAATCCCTTAACGTGA
GTTTTCGTTCCACTGAGCGTCAGACCCCGTAGAAAAGATCAAAGGATCTTCTTGAGATCCTTTTTTTCTG
CGCGTAATCTGCTGCTTGCAAACAAAAAAACCACCGCTACCAGCGGTGGTTTGTTTGCCGGATCAAGAGC
TACCAACTCTTTTTCCGAAGGTAACTGGCTTCAGCAGAGCGCAGATACCAAATACTGTTCTTCTAGTGTA
GCCGTAGTTAGGCCACCACTTCAAGAACTCTGTAGCACCGCCTACATACCTCGCTCTGCTAATCCTGTTA
CCAGTGGCTGCTGCCAGTGGCGATAAGTCGTGTCTTACCGGGTTGGACTCAAGACGATAGTTACCGGATA
AGGCGCAGCGGTCGGGCTGAACGGGGGGTTCGTGCACACAGCCCAGCTTGGAGCGAACGACCTACACCGA
ACTGAGATACCTACAGCGTGAGCTATGAGAAAGCGCCACGCTTCCCGAAGGGAGAAAGGCGGACAGGTAT
CCGGTAAGCGGCAGGGTCGGAACAGGAGAGCGCACGAGGGAGCTTCCAGGGGGAAACGCCTGGTATCTTT
ATAGTCCTGTCGGGTTTCGCCACCTCTGACTTGAGCGTCGATTTTTGTGATGCTCGTCAGGGGGGCGGAG
CCTATGGAAAAACGCCAGCAACGCGGCCTTTTTACGGTTCCTGGCCTTTTGCTGGCCTTTTGCTCACATG
TTCTTTCCTGCGTTATCCCCTGATTCTGTGGATAACCGTATTACCGCCTTTGAGTGAGCTGATACCGCTC
GCCGCAGCCGAACGACCGAGCGCAGCGAGTCAGTGAGCGAGGAAGCGGAAGAGCGCCCAATACGCAAACC
GCCTCTCCCCGCGCGTTGGCCGATTCATTAATGCAGCTGGCACGACAGGTTTCCCGACTGGAAAGCGGGC
AGTGAGCGCAACGCAATTAATGTGAGTTAGCTCACTCATTAGGCACCCCAGGCTTTACACTTTATGCTTC
CGGCTCGTATGTTGTGTGGAATTGTGAGCGGATAACAATTTCACACAGGAAACAGCTATGACCATGATTA
CGCCAAGCTTGCATGGCGGCCGCATAACTTCGTATAGCATACATTATACGAAGTTATCTCGAGGGAGAGC
TCGGAGTCGACGAACTAGTATAACTTCGTATATGGTATTATATACGAAGTTATGCGGCCGCGCGAATTCA
CTGGCCGTCGTTTTACAACGTCGTGACTGGGAAAACCCTGGCGTTACCCAACTTAATCGCCTTGCAGCAC
ATCCCCCTTTCGCCAGCTGGCGTAATAGCGAAGAGGCCCGCACCGATCGCCCTTCCCAACAGTTGCGCAG
CCTGAATGGCGAATGGCGCCTGATGCGGTATTTTCTCCTTACGCATCTGTGCGGTATTTCACACCGCATA
CCATCGTCCGGATCAATGAAGTAGATGAGTTTACTACCTGTATATACTTTTTTTTTTGTCAAAGTCACTT
TTATGGCATTTCCATGTTGAAGGATTAGCCACAGCACTAAATTTTCAGCGTATGATTGCTTTTAAATATT
TAATTTTCATCGTTTTTTAATTAATATTCAAAACGATTTAATGCCTTCTACATCTGAAGTCAAGCTCATA
GACTCGGGTTGGGTAGCTAAAACTACATCTAACACGAAGGGGTATAGCCTTCTTAAAGTATACTCATGTA
TAAACGTTTTGGGTTCATATTTTTGGGCCACGTGGTTTATAAAAATTCTTAACTACACCACTCGGTATCC
CGCACCCGTCTACGTTTCTACGATTTCGAGCTAATATTGAGTAAAGTGATTAGCAAAAAAAATAAAAGTA
CTCGTTGTCGGAGATCAAGAATTTTTCTATTATCTCATCTAAACCACTTTCTAAAAGCGAAAAACAAAAT
CGTAATATGCAGCTTGAATGGGCTTCCATAGTTTGAAAGAAAAACCCTAGCAGTACTGGCAAGGGAGACA
TTCCTTTTACCTGGCTAATCGCCATCTTCCAGCAGGCGCACCATTGCCCCTGTTTCACTATCCAGGTTAC
GGATATAGTTCATGACAATATTTACATTGGTCCAGCCACCAGCTTGCATGATCTCCGGTATTGAAACTCC
AGCGCGGGCCATATCTCGCGCGGCTCCGACACGGGCACTGTGTCCAGACCAGGCCAGGTATCTCTGACCA
GAGTCATCCTTAGCGCCGTAAATCAATCGATGAGTTGCTTCAAAAATCCCTTCCAGGGCGCGAGTTGATA
GCTGGCTGGTGGCAGATGGCGCGGCAACACCATTTTTTCTGACCCGGCAAAACAGGTAGTTATTCGGATC
ATCAGCTACACCAGAGACGGAAATCCATCGCTCGACCAGTTTAGTTACCCCCAGGCTAAGTGCCTTCTCT
ACACCTGCGGTGCTAACCAGCGTTTTCGTTCTGCCAATATGGATTAACATTCTCCCACCGTCAGTACGTG
AGATATCTTTAACCCTGATCCTGGCAATTTCGGCTATACGTAACAGGGTGTTATAAGCAATCCCCAGAAA
TGCCAGATTACGTATATCCTGGCAGCGATCGCTATTTTCCATGAGTGAACGAACCTGGTCGAAATCAGTG
CGTTCGAACGCTAGAGCCTGTTTTGCACGTTCACCGGCATCAACGTTTTCTTTTCGGATCCGCCGCATAA
CCAGTGAAACAGCATTGCTGTCACTTGGTCGTGGCAGCCCGGACCGACGATGAAGCATGTTTAGCTGGCC
CAAATGTTGCTGGATAGTTTTTACTGCCAGACCGCGCGCCTGAAGATATAGAAGATAATCGCGAACATCT
TCAGGTTCTGCGGGAAACCATTTCCGGTTATTCAACTTGCACCATGCCGCCCACGACCGGCAAACGGACA
GAAGCATTTTCCAGGTATGCTCAGAAAACGCCTGGCGATCCCTGAACATGTCCATCAGGTTCTTGCGAAC
CTCATCACTCGTTGCATCGACCGGTAACTTTTAGATTAACATTTGTTTAAATATGAAATTAGGCAATGTA
ACATACTGCAGGCAAATTTTGGTGTACGGTAAGTAAATTGGACATATGATTTAACAAAGCGACTATAAGT
CAGAAAGTGAGAATGAGATTGAAATAATTAATTCAACTTATTCAATTGATGATATGCCAGGATTCCTCTT
CCTTTATCTTCAATGTTTCGATTAACAGGTCCATTATCCGGTTTTTAGTTTCGCTGCACATTGCCGAATG
ACAATCGGATTCCTTTAAGCTTTGCTTTTGCCCTGTTTTCTCTCCCCAGTAATCGTTGGGTGACTGAACC
ATCCAGTAGCCGAGAGTTACGTTTTTCCTGATTTAATAAATATCCATATCTATTTGTCTCGTGGTGTTTT
ACAGCAACTAACCGAAATTACTATTTTGCATCATCCAACCATAAAGAGACAACAATAATTCTAGAAAACA
TATAACAAGTGTTTTTTTCTATTTACGTCTCATACGCAAAGTCCACTTTACCATGTTTTGGAAACTTGTA
CCCAACCATTCATTTTTCGATTTTGTAATGAGGCTCTTTTCTTCTAACAATCATTGAGGTCATTATCATG
TGTCCTCACCTATTGTTTAAATTGAGGCTTGCGCTATTCCCAAAATTGTGGGTATTATTTTCATATATCA
GTATCTGCAATTTCGGTTCAACTCCGGAAGCTCGGTACCCAACTGTGGGAATACTCAGGTATCGTAAGAT
GCAAGAGTTCGAATCTCTTAGCAACCATTATTTTTTTTCTCTCAACATAACGAGAACACACAGGGGCGCT
ATCGCACAGAATCAAATTCGATGACTGGAAATTTTTTGTTAATTTCAGAGGTCGCCTGACGCATATACCT
TTTTCAACTGAAAAATTGGGAGAAAAAGGAAAGGTGAGAGCGCCGGAACCGGCTTTTCATATAGAATAGA
GAAGCGTTCATGACTAAATGCTTGCATCACAATACTTGAAGTTGACAATATTATTTAAGGACCTATTGTT
TTTTCCAATAGGTGGTTAGCAATCGTCTTACTTTCTAACTTTTCTTACCTTTTACATTTCAGCAATATAT
ATATATATATATATATATATTTCAAGGATATACCATTGTAATGTCTGCCCCTAAGAAGATCGTCGTTTTG
CCAGGTGACCACGTTGGTCAAGAAATCACAGCCGAAGCCATTAAGGTTCTTAAAGCTATTTCTGATGTTC
GTTCCAATGTCAAGTTCGATTTCGAAAATCATTTAATTGGTGGTGCTGCTATCGATGCTACAGGTGTTCC
ACTTCCAGATGAGGCGCTGGAAGCCTCCAAGAAGGCTGATGCCGTTTTGTTAGGTGCTGTGGGTGGTCCT
AAATGGGGTACCGGTAGTGTTAGACCTGAACAAGGTTTACTAAAAATCCGTAAAGAACTTCAATTGTACG
CCAACTTAAGACCATGTAACTTTGCATCCGACTCTCTTTTAGACTTATCTCCAATCAAGCCACAATTTGC
TAAAGGTACTGACTTCGTTGTTGTTAGAGAATTAGTGGGAGGTATTTACTTTGGTAAGAGAAAGGAAGAC
GATGGTGATGGTGTCGCTTGGGATAGTGAACAATACACCGTTCCAGAAGTGCAAAGAATCACAAGAATGG
CCGCTTTCATGGCCCTACAACATGAGCCACCATTGCCTATTTGGTCCTTGGATAAAGCTAATGTTTTGGC
CTCTTCAAGATTATGGAGAAAAACTGTGGAGGAAACCATCAAGAACGAATTTCCTACATTGAAAGTTCAA
CATCAATTGATTGATTCTGCCGCCATGATCCTAGTTAAGAACCCAACCCACCTAAATGGTATTATAATCA
CCAGCAACATGTTTGGTGATATCATCTCCGATGAAGCCTCCGTTATCCCAGGCTCCTTGGGTTTGTTGCC
ATCTGCGTCCTTGGCCTCTTTGCCAGACAAGAACACCGCATTTGGTTTGTACGAACCATGCCATGGTTCC
GCTCCAGATTTGCCAAAGAATAAGGTCAACCCTATCGCCACTATCTTGTCTGCTGCAATGATGTTGAAAT
TGTCATTGAACTTGCCTGAAGAAGGTAAAGCCATTGAAGATGCAGTTAAAAAGGTTTTGGATGCAGGTAT
CAGAACTGGTGATTTAGGTGGTTCCAACAGTACCACCGAAGTCGGTGATGCTGTCGCCGAAGAAGTTAAG
AAAATCCTTGCTTAAAAAGATTCTCTTTTTTTGTGATATTTGTACATAAACTTTATAAATGAAATTCATA
ATAGAAACGACACGAAATTACAAAATGGAATATGTTCATAGGGTAGACGAAACTATATACGCAATCTACA
TACATTTATCAAGAAGGAGAAAAAGGAGGATGTAAAGGAATACAGGTAAGCAAATTGATACTAATGGCTC
AACGTGATAAGGAAAAAGAATTGCACTTTAACATTAATATTGACAAGGAGGAGGGCATCACA
