Features (pLannotate 1.2.2; 21 found; start..end, strand, type, name):
    103..243     -  CDS            NFS1 (fragment): NFS1_YEAST - Also known as SPL1 From Saccharomyces cerevisiae (strain ATCC 204508 / S288c) (Baker's yeast).
    349..414     -  CDS            hus5 (fragment): UBC9_SCHPO - Also known as ubc9. Experimental evidence at protein level: Swiss-Prot protein existence level 1. Catalyzes the covalent attachment of ubiquitin-like protein SUMO/Smt3 to other proteins. Required for efficient recovery from DNA damage or S-phase arrest and normal mitosis. This may be as part of a checkpoint independent recovery process. From Schizosaccharomyces pombe (strain 972 / ATCC 24843) (Fission yeast).
    575..1356    +  rep_origin     ars1: Schizosaccharomyces pombe autonomously replicating sequence ars1
   1435..1484    -  misc_feature   bom (fragment): basis of mobility region from pBR322
   1586..1621    -  CDS            rop (fragment): Rop protein, which maintains plasmids at low copy number; rop
   1716..1820    +  promoter       AmpR promoter: bla
   1821..2681    +  CDS            AmpR: β-lactamase; bla; confers resistance to ampicillin, carbenicillin, and related antibiotics
   2852..3440    +  rep_origin     ori: high-copy-number ColE1/pMB1/pBR322/pUC origin of replication
   3623..3715    +  CDS            lacI (fragment): lac repressor; lacI; The lac repressor binds to the lac operator to inhibit transcription in E. coli. This inhibition can be relieved by adding lactose or isopropyl-β-D-thiogalactopyranoside (IPTG).
   3728..3749    +  protein_bind   CAP binding site: CAP binding activates transcription in the presence of cAMP. E. coli catabolite activator protein
   3764..3794    +  promoter       lac promoter: promoter for the E. coli lac operon
   3802..3818    +  protein_bind   lac operator: The lac repressor binds to the lac operator to inhibit transcription in E. coli. This inhibition can be relieved by adding lactose or isopropyl-β-D-thiogalactopyranoside (IPTG). lac repressor encoded by lacI
   3874..3907    +  protein_bind   loxP: Cre-mediated recombination occurs in the 8-bp core sequence (GCATACAT). Cre recombinase
   3986..4143    +  CDS            lacZα (fragment): LacZα fragment of β-galactosidase; lacZ fragment
   4149..4200    -  misc_feature   bom (fragment): basis of mobility region from pBR322
   4211..4227    +  CDS            calmodulin (fragment): calcium-binding protein
   4775..5767    -  CDS            Cre: site-specific recombinase Cre is a site-specific recombinase from bacteriophage P1. Recombination occurs at loxP sequences.
   5817..5855    -  CDS            Cre (fragment): site-specific recombinase Cre is a site-specific recombinase from bacteriophage P1. Recombination occurs at loxP sequences.
   5857..6463    -  promoter       nmt1 promoter (fragment): wild-type nmt1 promoter from Schizosaccharomyces pombe, conferring strong thiamine-repressible expression
   6481..6870    +  promoter       LEU2 promoter: S. cerevisiae LEU2
   6901..7992    +  CDS            LEU2: LEU3_YEAST - Experimental evidence at protein level: Swiss-Prot protein existence level 1. Catalyzes the oxidation of 3-carboxy-2-hydroxy-4- methylpentanoate (3-isopropylmalate) to 3-carboxy-4-methyl-2- oxopentanoate. The product decarboxylates to 4-methyl-2 oxopentanoate. From Saccharomyces cerevisiae (strain ATCC 204508 / S288c) (Baker's yeast).
>Addgene plasmid #110223 | pAW8_Xho | addgene full sequence | sequence record 222498 | Addgene NGS Result
CAAAAAGTTAGGTGTAACAGAAAATCATGAAACTATGATTTCTAATTTATATATTGGAGGATTTTCTCTA
AAAAAAAAAATACAACAAATAAAAAACACTCAATGACCTGACCATTTGATGGAGTTTAAGTCAATACCTT
CTTGAACCATTTCCCATAATGGTGAAAGTTCCCTCAAGAATTTTACTCTGTCAGAAACGGCCTTAACGAC
GTAGTCGATCCGGACGATGGCCAACCTTCCAATTCATTAAATCGAGTCCTCCATCAGATGATTTACAAGG
TTTTGCATAGAATCCCTAAGTAAGAGAAGTTGTTAGTGATTTCTTCAAGTTTACTAAAATTTACATACAA
ATGGATGATCTCTTCTCCATTGTTTCCTTTCTTCTTGCAAACGCGTTTTACAAAGAGATGACATGCTATT
TTCTGATTATTTTTTTCTATAGTTTTCTATTTTGTACGTCCTTGGGAGTCCGAAATGTAAAATCGGGGTA
TGGTTAGTAGCGGCAGCGTTCATTATGGTATATAAAAGATAAAAAGTAGGGGCAAGCGAGACAGAATGGG
ATACAAGGGCATCGTCTATAATTATAGCTAAAAATTGTATTTTAATTTGTATTTTTTGTAATTTTATTTC
TCATTGTTTTACTTAAAATGAATGCGAATTAGAGAAAACTTCAACGAAATGTCAAAATAAGCTCAGCAAA
ATATACAATTTTAGGGAAAGCGATCAGCAACTTATTCTCCGTTGTAGATTCTTTTTCTTCATAAATTCCA
ACAATGTAACTGCCAATTGATTTTTCTCTAGATGCTAATAAATTGAAACTAATGAATATAATAACACAGG
TTTTGATAAATTGTAAACTCTTACTCAAAAAAAGAATGTTAAAACTAATTTAACCTTTTTATAAAGGCTC
ATGGCGTTAAAGAGGATAGTAAAAATTCTACAATTTTTTAATTTAATGTCACAATTGTCTTGCGAATATA
ATTCTATTAATTTTCGCTAACTGCTGTTTTAGTACTATTACTTTCAATATGCCTTATATGCAACTTTAAT
TCATGAAGAATGCAATATTTTTGCAATCTTTCTTGTACTGAGCGCTTTTTATCATTTAGTACTCATTATT
TAATTTTTCAGTAAAGGGCAATAAATAAATTTGTAGAAGATGCAATGTAATCTCCTCTATCCTTTTGCTC
ATATGTTTATGAGTATACCTAGTCTAGAAAGGCTTGTATTTAAAATATTATTCAATAAAAATTCACAATT
TTTACGACATGTGCTACCATTCACTTAACTTCCTGATTATAAAATTGGTTCGTTTATACTAATTACTTAA
GTACCTTTAACTAAACAAAATGCCTATATATATATTAATTTACAATGAGTGTCAGATAAGTCACTATGTC
CGAGTGGTTAAGGAGTTAGACTCGCCATCGATGGTATGGTGCACTCTCAGTACAATCTGCTCTGATGCCG
CATAGTTAAGCCAGCCCCGACACCCGCCAACACCCGCTGACGCGCCCTGACGGGCTTGTCTGCTCCCGGC
ATCCGCTTACAGACAAGCTGTGACCGTCTCCGGGAGCTGCATGTGTCAGAGGTTTTCACCGTCATCACCG
AAACGCGCGAGACGAAAGGGCCTCGTGATACGCCTATTTTTATAGGTTAATGTCATGATAATAATGGTTT
CTTAGACGTCAGGTGGCACTTTTCGGGGAAATGTGCGCGGAACCCCTATTTGTTTATTTTTCTAAATACA
TTCAAATATGTATCCGCTCATGAGACAATAACCCTGATAAATGCTTCAATAATATTGAAAAAGGAAGAGT
ATGAGTATTCAACATTTCCGTGTCGCCCTTATTCCCTTTTTTGCGGCATTTTGCCTTCCTGTTTTTGCTC
ACCCAGAAACGCTGGTGAAAGTAAAAGATGCTGAAGATCAGTTGGGTGCACGAGTGGGTTACATCGAACT
GGATCTCAACAGCGGTAAGATCCTTGAGAGTTTTCGCCCCGAAGAACGTTTTCCAATGATGAGCACTTTT
AAAGTTCTGCTATGTGGCGCGGTATTATCCCGTATTGACGCCGGGCAAGAGCAACTCGGTCGCCGCATAC
ACTATTCTCAGAATGACTTGGTTGAGTACTCACCAGTCACAGAAAAGCATCTTACGGATGGCATGACAGT
AAGAGAATTATGCAGTGCTGCCATAACCATGAGTGATAACACTGCGGCCAACTTACTTCTGACAACGATC
GGAGGACCGAAGGAGCTAACCGCTTTTTTGCACAACATGGGGGATCATGTAACTCGCCTTGATCGTTGGG
AACCGGAGCTGAATGAAGCCATACCAAACGACGAGCGTGACACCACGATGCCTGTAGCAATGGCAACAAC
GTTGCGCAAACTATTAACTGGCGAACTACTTACTCTAGCTTCCCGGCAACAATTAATAGACTGGATGGAG
GCGGATAAAGTTGCAGGACCACTTCTGCGCTCGGCCCTTCCGGCTGGCTGGTTTATTGCTGATAAATCTG
GAGCCGGTGAGCGTGGGTCTCGCGGTATCATTGCAGCACTGGGGCCAGATGGTAAGCCCTCCCGTATCGT
AGTTATCTACACGACGGGGAGTCAGGCAACTATGGATGAACGAAATAGACAGATCGCTGAGATAGGTGCC
TCACTGATTAAGCATTGGTAACTGTCAGACCAAGTTTACTCATATATACTTTAGATTGATTTAAAACTTC
ATTTTTAATTTAAAAGGATCTAGGTGAAGATCCTTTTTGATAATCTCATGACCAAAATCCCTTAACGTGA
GTTTTCGTTCCACTGAGCGTCAGACCCCGTAGAAAAGATCAAAGGATCTTCTTGAGATCCTTTTTTTCTG
CGCGTAATCTGCTGCTTGCAAACAAAAAAACCACCGCTACCAGCGGTGGTTTGTTTGCCGGATCAAGAGC
TACCAACTCTTTTTCCGAAGGTAACTGGCTTCAGCAGAGCGCAGATACCAAATACTGTTCTTCTAGTGTA
GCCGTAGTTAGGCCACCACTTCAAGAACTCTGTAGCACCGCCTACATACCTCGCTCTGCTAATCCTGTTA
CCAGTGGCTGCTGCCAGTGGCGATAAGTCGTGTCTTACCGGGTTGGACTCAAGACGATAGTTACCGGATA
AGGCGCAGCGGTCGGGCTGAACGGGGGGTTCGTGCACACAGCCCAGCTTGGAGCGAACGACCTACACCGA
ACTGAGATACCTACAGCGTGAGCTATGAGAAAGCGCCACGCTTCCCGAAGGGAGAAAGGCGGACAGGTAT
CCGGTAAGCGGCAGGGTCGGAACAGGAGAGCGCACGAGGGAGCTTCCAGGGGGAAACGCCTGGTATCTTT
ATAGTCCTGTCGGGTTTCGCCACCTCTGACTTGAGCGTCGATTTTTGTGATGCTCGTCAGGGGGGCGGAG
CCTATGGAAAAACGCCAGCAACGCGGCCTTTTTACGGTTCCTGGCCTTTTGCTGGCCTTTTGCTCACATG
TTCTTTCCTGCGTTATCCCCTGATTCTGTGGATAACCGTATTACCGCCTTTGAGTGAGCTGATACCGCTC
GCCGCAGCCGAACGACCGAGCGCAGCGAGTCAGTGAGCGAGGAAGCGGAAGAGCGCCCAATACGCAAACC
GCCTCTCCCCGCGCGTTGGCCGATTCATTAATGCAGCTGGCACGACAGGTTTCCCGACTGGAAAGCGGGC
AGTGAGCGCAACGCAATTAATGTGAGTTAGCTCACTCATTAGGCACCCCAGGCTTTACACTTTATGCTTC
CGGCTCGTATGTTGTGTGGAATTGTGAGCGGATAACAATTTCACACAGGAAACAGCTATGACCATGATTA
CGCCAAGCTTGCATGGCGGCCGCATAACTTCGTATAGCATACATTATACGAAGTTATCTCGAGGGAGAGC
TCGGAGTCGACGAACTAGTATAACTTCGTATATGGTATTATATACGAAGTTATGCGGCCGCGCGAATTCA
CTGGCCGTCGTTTTACAACGTCGTGACTGGGAAAACCCTGGCGTTACCCAACTTAATCGCCTTGCAGCAC
ATCCCCCTTTCGCCAGCTGGCGTAATAGCGAAGAGGCCCGCACCGATCGCCCTTCCCAACAGTTGCGCAG
CCTGAATGGCGAATGGCGCCTGATGCGGTATTTTCTCCTTACGCATCTGTGCGGTATTTCACACCGCATA
CCATCGTCCGGATCAATGAAGTAGATGAGTTTACTACCTGTATATACTTTTTTTTTTGTCAAAGTCACTT
TTATGGCATTTCCATGTTGAAGGATTAGCCACAGCACTAAATTTTCAGCGTATGATTGCTTTTAAATATT
TAATTTTCATCGTTTTTTAATTAATATTCAAAACGATTTAATGCCTTCTACATCTGAAGTCAAGCTCATA
GACTCGGGTTGGGTAGCTAAAACTACATCTAACACGAAGGGGTATAGCCTTCTTAAAGTATACTCATGTA
TAAACGTTTTGGGTTCATATTTTTGGGCCACGTGGTTTATAAAAATTCTTAACTACACCACTCGGTATCC
CGCACCCGTCTACGTTTCTACGATTTCGAGCTAATATTGAGTAAAGTGATTAGCAAAAAAAATAAAAGTA
CTCGTTGTCGGAGATCAAGAATTTTTCTATTATCTCATCTAAACCACTTTCTAAAAGCGAAAAACAAAAT
CGTAATATGCAGCTTGAATGGGCTTCCATAGTTTGAAAGAAAAACCCTAGCAGTACTGGCAAGGGAGACA
TTCCTTTTACCTGGCTAATCGCCATCTTCCAGCAGGCGCACCATTGCCCCTGTTTCACTATCCAGGTTAC
GGATATAGTTCATGACAATATTTACATTGGTCCAGCCACCAGCTTGCATGATCTCCGGTATTGAAACTCC
AGCGCGGGCCATATCTCGCGCGGCTCCGACACGGGCACTGTGTCCAGACCAGGCCAGGTATCTCTGACCA
GAGTCATCCTTAGCGCCGTAAATCAATCGATGAGTTGCTTCAAAAATCCCTTCCAGGGCGCGAGTTGATA
GCTGGCTGGTGGCAGATGGCGCGGCAACACCATTTTTTCTGACCCGGCAAAACAGGTAGTTATTCGGATC
ATCAGCTACACCAGAGACGGAAATCCATCGCTCGACCAGTTTAGTTACCCCCAGGCTAAGTGCCTTCTCT
ACACCTGCGGTGCTAACCAGCGTTTTCGTTCTGCCAATATGGATTAACATTCTCCCACCGTCAGTACGTG
AGATATCTTTAACCCTGATCCTGGCAATTTCGGCTATACGTAACAGGGTGTTATAAGCAATCCCCAGAAA
TGCCAGATTACGTATATCCTGGCAGCGATCGCTATTTTCCATGAGTGAACGAACCTGGTCGAAATCAGTG
CGTTCGAACGCTAGAGCCTGTTTTGCACGTTCACCGGCATCAACGTTTTCTTTTCGGATCCGCCGCATAA
CCAGTGAAACAGCATTGCTGTCACTTGGTCGTGGCAGCCCGGACCGACGATGAAGCATGTTTAGCTGGCC
CAAATGTTGCTGGATAGTTTTTACTGCCAGACCGCGCGCCTGAAGATATAGAAGATAATCGCGAACATCT
TCAGGTTCTGCGGGAAACCATTTCCGGTTATTCAACTTGCACCATGCCGCCCACGACCGGCAAACGGACA
GAAGCATTTTCCAGGTATGCTCAGAAAACGCCTGGCGATCCCTGAACATGTCCATCAGGTTCTTGCGAAC
CTCATCACTCGTTGCATCGACCGGTAACTTTTAGATTAACATTTGTTTAAATATGAAATTAGGCAATGTA
ACATACTGCAGGCAAATTTTGGTGTACGGTAAGTAAATTGGACATATGATTTAACAAAGCGACTATAAGT
CAGAAAGTGAGAATGAGATTGAAATAATTAATTCAACTTATTCAATTGATGATATGCCAGGATTCCTCTT
CCTTTATCTTCAATGTTTCGATTAACAGGTCCATTATCCGGTTTTTAGTTTCGCTGCACATTGCCGAATG
ACAATCGGATTCCTTTAAGCTTTGCTTTTGCCCTGTTTTCTCTCCCCAGTAATCGTTGGGTGACTGAACC
ATCCAGTAGCCGAGAGTTACGTTTTTCCTGATTTAATAAATATCCATATCTATTTGTCTCGTGGTGTTTT
ACAGCAACTAACCGAAATTACTATTTTGCATCATCCAACCATAAAGAGACAACAATAATTCTAGAAAACA
TATAACAAGTGTTTTTTTCTATTTACGTCTCATACGCAAAGTCCACTTTACCATGTTTTGGAAACTTGTA
CCCAACCATTCATTTTTCGATTTTGTAATGAGGCTCTTTTCTTCTAACAATCATTGAGGTCATTATCATG
TGTCCTCACCTATTGTTTAAATTGAGGCTTGCGCTATTCCCAAAATTGTGGGTATTATTTTCATATATCA
GTATCTGCAATTTCGGTTCAACTCCGGAAGCTCGGTACCCAACTGTGGGAATACTCAGGTATCGTAAGAT
GCAAGAGTTCGAATCTCTTAGCAACCATTATTTTTTTTCTCTCAACATAACGAGAACACACAGGGGCGCT
ATCGCACAGAATCAAATTCGATGACTGGAAATTTTTTGTTAATTTCAGAGGTCGCCTGACGCATATACCT
TTTTCAACTGAAAAATTGGGAGAAAAAGGAAAGGTGAGAGCGCCGGAACCGGCTTTTCATATAGAATAGA
GAAGCGTTCATGACTAAATGCTTGCATCACAATACTTGAAGTTGACAATATTATTTAAGGACCTATTGTT
TTTTCCAATAGGTGGTTAGCAATCGTCTTACTTTCTAACTTTTCTTACCTTTTACATTTCAGCAATATAT
ATATATATATATATATATATTTCAAGGATATACCATTGTAATGTCTGCCCCTAAGAAGATCGTCGTTTTG
CCAGGTGACCACGTTGGTCAAGAAATCACAGCCGAAGCCATTAAGGTTCTTAAAGCTATTTCTGATGTTC
GTTCCAATGTCAAGTTCGATTTCGAAAATCATTTAATTGGTGGTGCTGCTATCGATGCTACAGGTGTTCC
ACTTCCAGATGAGGCGCTGGAAGCCTCCAAGAAGGCTGATGCCGTTTTGTTAGGTGCTGTGGGTGGTCCT
AAATGGGGTACCGGTAGTGTTAGACCTGAACAAGGTTTACTAAAAATCCGTAAAGAACTTCAATTGTACG
CCAACTTAAGACCATGTAACTTTGCATCCGACTCTCTTTTAGACTTATCTCCAATCAAGCCACAATTTGC
TAAAGGTACTGACTTCGTTGTTGTTAGAGAATTAGTGGGAGGTATTTACTTTGGTAAGAGAAAGGAAGAC
GATGGTGATGGTGTCGCTTGGGATAGTGAACAATACACCGTTCCAGAAGTGCAAAGAATCACAAGAATGG
CCGCTTTCATGGCCCTACAACATGAGCCACCATTGCCTATTTGGTCCTTGGATAAAGCTAATGTTTTGGC
CTCTTCAAGATTATGGAGAAAAACTGTGGAGGAAACCATCAAGAACGAATTTCCTACATTGAAAGTTCAA
CATCAATTGATTGATTCTGCCGCCATGATCCTAGTTAAGAACCCAACCCACCTAAATGGTATTATAATCA
CCAGCAACATGTTTGGTGATATCATCTCCGATGAAGCCTCCGTTATCCCAGGCTCCTTGGGTTTGTTGCC
ATCTGCGTCCTTGGCCTCTTTGCCAGACAAGAACACCGCATTTGGTTTGTACGAACCATGCCATGGTTCC
GCTCCAGATTTGCCAAAGAATAAGGTCAACCCTATCGCCACTATCTTGTCTGCTGCAATGATGTTGAAAT
TGTCATTGAACTTGCCTGAAGAAGGTAAAGCCATTGAAGATGCAGTTAAAAAGGTTTTGGATGCAGGTAT
CAGAACTGGTGATTTAGGTGGTTCCAACAGTACCACCGAAGTCGGTGATGCTGTCGCCGAAGAAGTTAAG
AAAATCCTTGCTTAAAAAGATTCTCTTTTTTTGTGATATTTGTACATAAACTTTATAAATGAAATTCATA
ATAGAAACGACACGAAATTACAAAATGGAATATGTTCATAGGGTAGACGAAACTATATACGCAATCTACA
TACATTTATCAAGAAGGAGAAAAAGGAGGATGTAAAGGAATACAGGTAAGCAAATTGATACTAATGGCTC
AACGTGATAAGGAAAAAGAATTGCACTTTAACATTAATATTGACAAGGAGGAGGGCATCACA
